>Addgene plasmid #228727 | pEJS2706-CMV-Nme2-ABE8e-i8-L10-E932R | addgene full sequence | sequence record 454006 | Addgene NGS Result
AGAGCTGGTTTAGTGAACCGTCAGATCCGCTAGAGATCCGCGGCCGCTAATACGACTCACTATAGGGAGA
GCCGCCACCATGAAACGGACAGCCGACGGAAGCGAGTTCGAGTCACCAAAGAAGAAGCGGAAAGTCGAAG
ATATGGCCGCCTTCAAGCCTAACCCAATCAATTACATCCTGGGACTGGCCATCGGAATCGCATCCGTGGG
ATGGGCTATGGTGGAGATCGACGAGGAGGAGAATCCTATCCGGCTGATCGATCTGGGCGTGAGAGTGTTT
GAGAGGGCCGAGGTGCCAAAGACCGGCGATTCTCTGGCTATGGCCCGGAGACTGGCACGGAGCGTGAGGC
GCCTGACACGGAGAAGGGCACACAGGCTGCTGAGGGCACGCCGGCTGCTGAAGAGAGAGGGCGTGCTGCA
GGCAGCAGACTTCGATGAGAATGGCCTGATCAAGAGCCTGCCAAACACCCCCTGGCAGCTGAGAGCAGCC
GCCCTGGACAGGAAGCTGACACCACTGGAGTGGTCTGCCGTGCTGCTGCACCTGATCAAGCACCGCGGCT
ACCTGAGCCAGCGGAAGAACGAGGGAGAGACAGCAGACAAGGAGCTGGGCGCCCTGCTGAAGGGAGTGGC
CAACAATGCCCACGCCCTGCAGACCGGCGATTTCAGGACACCTGCCGAGCTGGCCCTGAATAAGTTTGAG
AAGGAGTCCGGCCACATCAGAAACCAGAGGGGCGACTATAGCCACACCTTCTCCCGCAAGGATCTGCAGG
CCGAGCTGATCCTGCTGTTCGAGAAGCAGAAGGAGTTTGGCAATCCACACGTGAGCGGAGGCCTGAAGGA
GGGAATCGAGACCCTGCTGATGACACAGAGGCCTGCCCTGTCCGGCGACGCAGTGCAGAAGATGCTGGGA
CACTGCACCTTCGAGCCTGCAGAGCCAAAGGCCGCCAAGAACACCTACACAGCCGAGCGGTTTATCTGGC
TGACAAAGCTGAACAATCTGAGAATCCTGGAGCAGGGATCCGAGAGGCCACTGACCGACACAGAGAGGGC
CACCCTGATGGATGAGCCTTACCGGAAGTCTAAGCTGACATATGCCCAGGCCAGAAAGCTGCTGGGCCTG
GAGGACACCGCCTTCTTTAAGGGCCTGAGATACGGCAAGGATAATGCCGAGGCCTCCACACTGATGGAGA
TGAAGGCCTATCACGCCATCTCTCGCGCCCTGGAGAAGGAGGGCCTGAAGGACAAGAAGTCCCCCCTGAA
CCTGAGCTCCGAGCTGCAGGATGAGATCGGCACCGCCTTCTCTCTGTTTAAGACCGACGAGGATATCACA
GGCCGCCTGAAGGACAGGGTGCAGCCTGAGATCCTGGAGGCCCTGCTGAAGCACATCTCTTTCGATAAGT
TTGTGCAGATCAGCCTGAAGGCCCTGAGAAGGATCGTGCCACTGATGGAGCAGGGCAAGCGGTACGACGA
GGCCTGCGCCGAGATCTACGGCGATCACTATGGCAAGAAGAACACAGAGGAGAAGATCTATCTGCCCCCT
ATCCCTGCCGACGAGATCAGAAATCCTGTGGTGCTGAGGGCCCTGTCCCAGGCAAGAAAAGTGATCAACG
GAGTGGTGCGCCGGTACGGATCTCCAGCCCGGATCCACATCGAGACCGCCAGAGAAGTGGGCAAGAGCTT
CAAGGACCGGAAGGAGATCGAGAAGAGACAGGAGGAGAATCGCAAGGATCGGGAGAAGGCCGCCGCCAAG
TTTAGGGAGTACTTCCCTAACTTTGTGGGCGAGCCAAAGTCTAAGGACATCCTGAAGCTGCGCCTGTACG
AGCAGCAGCACGGCAAGTGTCTGTATAGCGGCAAGGAGATCAATCTGGTGCGGCTGAACGAGAAGGGCTA
TGTGGAGATCGATCACGCCCTGCCTTTCTCCAGAACCTGGGACGATTCTTTTAACAATAAGGTGCTGGTG
CTGGGCAGCGAGAACCAGAATAAGGGCAATCAGACACCATACGAGTATTTCAATGGCAAGGACAACTCCA
GGGAGTGGCAGGAGTTCAAGGCCCGCGTGGAGACCTCTAGATTTCCCAGGAGCAAGAAGCAGCGGATCCT
GCTGCAGAAGTTCGACGAGGATGGCTTTAAGGAGTGCAACCTGAATGACACCAGATACGTGAACCGGTTC
CTGTGCCAGTTTGTGGCCGATCACATCCTGCTGACCGGCAAGGGCAAGAGAAGGGTGTTCGCCTCTAATG
GCCAGATCACAAACCTGCTGAGGGGATTTTGGGGACTGAGGAAGGTGCGGGCAGAGAATGACAGACACCA
CGCACTGGATGCAGTGGTGGTGGCATGCAGCACCGTGGCAATGCAGCAGAAGATCACAAGATTCGTGAGG
TATAAGGAGATGAACGCCTTTGACGGCAAGACCATCGATAAGGAGACAGGCAAGGTGCTGCACCAGAAGA
CCCACTTCCCCCAGCCTTGGGAGTTCTTTGCCCAGGAAGTGATGATCCGGGTGTTCGGCAAGCCAGACGG
CAAGCCTTCTGGCGGTTCAGGTGGATCAGGCGGTAGCTCTGAGGTGGAGTTTTCCCACGAGTACTGGATG
AGACATGCCCTGACCCTGGCCAAGAGGGCACGCGATGAGAGGGAGGTGCCTGTGGGAGCCGTGCTGGTGC
TGAACAATAGAGTGATCGGCGAGGGCTGGAACAGAGCCATCGGCCTGCACGACCCAACAGCCCATGCCGA
AATTATGGCCCTGAGACAGGGCGGCCTGGTCATGCAGAACTACAGACTGATTGACGCCACCCTGTACGTG
ACATTCGAGCCTTGCGTGATGTGCGCCGGCGCCATGATCCACTCTAGGATCGGCCGCGTGGTGTTTGGCG
TGAGGAACAGCAAACGGGGCGCCGCAGGCTCCCTGATGAACGTGCTGAACTACCCCGGCATGAATCACCG
CGTCGAAATTACCGAGGGAATCCTGGCAGATGAATGTGCCGCCCTGCTGTGCGACTTCTACCGGATGCCT
AGACAGGTGTTCAATGCTCAGAAGAAGGCCCAGAGCTCCATCAACGAGACACCTGGCACAAGCGAGAGCG
CAACAGAGTTTGAGGAGGCCGATACCCCAGAGAAGCTGAGGACACTGCTGGCAGAGAAGCTGTCTAGCAG
GCCAGAGGCAGTGCACGAGTACGTGACCCCACTGTTCGTGTCCAGGGCACCCAATCGGAAGATGTCTGGC
GCCCACAAGGACACACTGAGAAGCGCCAAGAGGTTTGTGAAGCACAACGAGAAGATCTCCGTGAAGAGAG
TGTGGCTGACCGAGATCAAGCTGGCCGATCTGGAGAACATGGTGAATTACAAGAACGGCAGGGAGATCGA
GCTGTATGAGGCCCTGAAGGCAAGGCTGGAGGCCTACGGAGGAAATGCCAAGCAGGCCTTCGACCCAAAG
GATAACCCCTTTTATAAGAAGGGAGGACAGCTGGTGAAGGCCGTGCGGGTGGAGAAGACCCAGCGTAGCG
GCGTGCTGCTGAATAAGAAGAACGCCTACACAATCGCCGACAATGGCGATATGGTGAGAGTGGACGTGTT
CTGTAAGGTGGATAAGAAGGGCAAGAATCAGTACTTTATCGTGCCTATCTATGCCTGGCAGGTGGCCGAG
AACATCCTGCCAGACATCGATTGCAAGGGCTACAGAATCGACGATAGCTATACATTCTGTTTTTCCCTGC
ACAAGTATGACCTGATCGCCTTCCAGAAGGATGAGAAGTCCAAGGTGGAGTTTGCCTACTATATCAATTG
CGACTCCTCTAACGGCAGGTTCTACCTGGCCTGGCACGATAAGGGCAGCAAGGAGCAGCAGTTTCGCATC
TCCACCCAGAATCTGGTGCTGATCCAGAAGTATCAGGTGAACGAGCTGGGCAAGGAGATCAGGCCATGTC
GGCTGAAGAAGCGCCCACCCGTGCGGGAGGATAAAAGAACCGCCGACGGCAGCGAATTCGAGCCCAAGAA
GAAGAGGAAAGTCTAACCGGTCATCATCACCATCACCATTGAGTTTAAACCCGCTGATCAGCCTCGACTG
TGCCTTCTAGTTGCCAGCCATCTGTTGTTTGCCCCTCCCCCGTGCCTTCCTTGACCCTGGAAGGTGCCAC
TCCCACTGTCCTTTCCTAATAAAATGAGGAAATTGCATCGCATTGTCTGAGTAGGTGTCATTCTATTCTG
GGGGGTGGGGTGGGGCAGGACAGCAAGGGGGAGGATTGGGAAGACAATAGCAGGCATGCTGGGGATGCGG
TGGGCTCTATGGCTTCTGAGGCGGAAAGAACCAGCTGGGGCTCGATACCGTCGACCTCTAGCTAGAGCTT
GGCGTAATCATGGTCATAGCTGTTTCCTGTGTGAAATTGTTATCCGCTCACAATTCCACACAACATACGA
GCCGGAAGCATAAAGTGTAAAGCCTAGGGTGCCTAATGAGTGAGCTAACTCACATTAATTGCGTTGCGCT
CACTGCCCGCTTTCCAGTCGGGAAACCTGTCGTGCCAGCTGCATTAATGAATCGGCCAACGCGCGGGGAG
AGGCGGTTTGCGTATTGGGCGCTACAGACATGATAAGATACATTGATGAGTTTGGACAAACCACAACTAG
AATGCAGTGAAAAAAATGCTTTATTTGTGAAATTTGTGATGCTATTGCTTTATTTGTAACCATTATAAGC
TGCAATAAACAAGTTGGGGTGGGCGAAGAACTCCAGCATGAGATCCCCGCGCTGGAGGATCATCCAGCCG
GCGTCCCGGAAAACGATTCCGAAGCCCAACCTTTCATAGAAGGCGGCGGTGGAATCGAAATCTCGTAGCA
CGTGTCAGTCCTGCTCCTCGGCCACGAAGTGCTTAGCCCTCCCACACATAACCAGAGGGCAGCAATTCAC
GAATCCCAACTGCCGTCGGCTGTCCATCACTGTCCTTCACTATGGCTTTGATCCCAGGATGCAGATCGAG
AAGCACCTGTCGGCACCGTCCGCAGGGGCTCAAGATGCCCCTGTTCTCATTTCCGATCGCGACGATACAA
GTCAGGTTGCCAGCTGCCGCAGCAGCAGCAGTGCCCAGCACCACGAGTTCTGCACAAGGTCCCCCAGTAA
AATGATATACATTGACACCAGTGAAGATGCGGCCGTCGCTAGAGAGAGCTGCGCTGGCGACGCTGTAGTC
TTCAGAGATGGGGATGCTGTTGATTGTAGCCGTTGCTCTTTCAATGAGGGTGGATTCTTCTTGAGACAAA
GGCTTGGCCATGGTTTAGTTCCTCACCTTGTCGTATTATACTATGCCGATATACTATGCCGATGATTAAT
TGTCAACACGTGCTGATCAGATCCGAAAATGGATATACAAGCTCCCGGGAGCTTTTTGCAAAAGCCTAGG
CCTCCAAAAAAGCCTCCTCACTACTTCTGGAATAGCTCAGAGGCAGAGGCGGCCTCGGCCTCTGCATAAA
TAAAAAAAATTAGTCAGCCATGGGGCGGAGAATGGGCGGAACTGGGCGGAGTTAGGGGCGGGATGGGCGG
AGTTAGGGGCGGGACTATGGTTGCTGACTAATTGAGATGCATGCTTTGCATACTTCTGCCTGCTGGGGAG
CCTGGGGACTTTCCACACCTGGTTGCTGACTAATTGAGATGCATGCTTTGCATACTTCTGCCTGCTGGGG
AGCCTGGGGACTTTCCACACCCTAACTGACACACATTCCACAGAATTCACTGACTCGCTGCGCTCGGTCG
TTCGGCTGCGGCGAGCGGTATCAGCTCACTCAAAGGCGGTAATACGGTTATCCACAGAATCAGGGGATAA
CGCAGGAAAGAACATGTAAGTGATCTCCAAAAAATAAGTACTTTTTGACTGTAAATAAAATTGTAAGGAG
TAAAAAGTACTTTTTTTTCTAAAAAAATGTAATTAAGTAAAAGTAAAAGTATTGATTTTTAATTGTACTC
AAGTAAAGTAAAAATCCCCAAAAATAATACTTAAGTACAGTAATCAAGTAAAATTACTCAAGTACTTTAC
ACCTCTGCATGTGAGCAAAAGGCCAGCAAAAGGCCAGGAACCGTAAAAAGGCCGCGTTGCTGGCGTTTTT
CCATAGGCTCCGCCCCCCTGACGAGCATCACAAAAATCGACGCTCAAGTCAGAGGTGGCGAAACCCGACA
GGACTATAAAGATACCAGGCGTTTCCCCCTGGAAGCTCCCTCGTGCGCTCTCCTGTTCCGACCCTGCCGC
TTACCGGATACCTGTCCGCCTTTCTCCCTTCGGGAAGCGTGGCGCTTTCTCATAGCTCACGCTGTAGGTA
TCTCAGTTCGGTGTAGGTCGTTCGCTCCAAGCTGGGCTGTGTGCACGAACCCCCCGTTCAGCCCGACCGC
TGCGCCTTATCCGGTAACTATCGTCTTGAGTCCAACCCGGTAAGACACGACTTATCGCCACTGGCAGCAG
CCACTGGTAACAGGATTAGCAGAGCGAGGTATGTAGGCGGTGCTACAGAGTTCTTGAAGTGGTGGCCTAA
CTACGGCTACACTAGAAGAACAGTATTTGGTATCTGCGCTCTGCTGAAGCCAGTTACCTTCGGAAAAAGA
GTTGGTAGCTCTTGATCCGGCAAACAAACCACCGCTGGTAGCGGTGGTTTTTTTGTTTGCAAGCAGCAGA
TTACGCGCAGAAAAAAAGGATCTCAAGAAGATCCTTTGATCTTTTCTACGGGGTCTGACACTCAGTGGAA
CGAAAACTCACGTTAAGGGATTTTGGTCATGAGATTATCAAAAAGGATCTTCACCTAGATCCTTTTAAAT
TAAAAATGAAGTTTTAAATCAATCTAAAGTATATATGAGTAAACTTGGTCTGACAGTTACCAATGCTTAA
TCAGTGAGGCACCTATCTCAGCGATCTGTCTATTTCGTTCATCCATAGTTGCCTGACTCCCCGTCGTGTA
GATAACTACGATACGGGAGGGCTTACCATCTGGCCCCAGTGCTGCAATGATACCGCGGGACCCACGCTCA
CCGGCTCCAGATTTATCAGCAATAAACCAGCCAGCCGGAAGGGCCGAGCGCAGAAGTGGTCCTGCAACTT
TATCCGCCTCCATCCAGTCTATTAATTGTTGCCGGGAAGCTAGAGTAAGTAGTTCGCCAGTTAATAGTTT
GCGCAACGTTGTTGCCATTGCTACAGGCATCGTGGTGTCACGCTCGTCGTTTGGTATGGCTTCATTCAGC
TCCGGTTCCCAACGATCAAGGCGAGTTACATGATCCCCCATGTTGTGCAAAAAAGCGGTTAGCTCCTTCG
GTCCTCCGATCGTTGTCAGAAGTAAGTTGGCCGCAGTGTTATCACTCATGGTTATGGCAGCACTGCATAA
TTCTCTTACTGTCATGCCATCCGTAAGATGCTTTTCTGTGACTGGTGAGTACTCAACCAAGTCATTCTGA
GAATAGTGTATGCGGCGACCGAGTTGCTCTTGCCCGGCGTCAATACGGGATAATACCGCGCCACATAGCA
GAACTTTAAAAGTGCTCATCATTGGAAAACGTTCTTCGGGGCGAAAACTCTCAAGGATCTTACCGCTGTT
GAGATCCAGTTCGATGTAACCCACTCGTGCACCCAACTGATCTTCAGCATCTTTTACTTTCACCAGCGTT
TCTGGGTGAGCAAAAACAGGAAGGCAAAATGCCGCAAAAAAGGGAATAAGGGCGACACGGAAATGTTGAA
TACTCATACTCTTCCTTTTTCAATATTATTGAAGCATTTATCAGGGTTATTGTCTCATGAGCGGATACAT
ATTTGAATGTATTTAGAAAAATAAACAAATAGGGGTTCCGCGCACATTTCCCCGAAAAGTGCCACCTGAC
GTCGACGGATCGGGAGATCGATCTCCCGATCCCCTAGGGTCGACTCTCAGTACAATCTGCTCTGATGCCG
CATAGTTAAGCCAGTATCTGCTCCCTGCTTGTGTGTTGGAGGTCGCTGAGTAGTGCGCGAGCAAAATTTA
AGCTACAACAAGGCAAGGCTTGACCGACAATTGCATGAAGAATCTGCTTAGGGTTAGGCGTTTTGCGCTG
CTTCGCGATGTACGGGCCAGATATACGCGGGTACCGGCATATGGTTCTTGACAGAGGTGTAAAAAGTACT
CAAAAATTTTACTCAAGTGAAAGTACAAGTACTTAGGGAAAATTTTACTCAATTAAAAGTAAAAGTATCT
GGCTAGAATCTTACTTGAGTAAAAGTAAAAAAGTACTCCATTAAAATTGTACTTGAGTATTAACGCGTTG
ACATTGATTATTGACTAGTTATTAATAGTAATCAATTACGGGGTCATTAGTTCATAGCCCATATATGGAG
TTCCGCGTTACATAACTTACGGTAAATGGCCCGCCTGGCTGACCGCCCAACGACCCCCGCCCATTGACGT
CAATAATGACGTATGTTCCCATAGTAACGCCAATAGGGACTTTCCATTGACGTCAATGGGTGGAGTATTT
ACGGTAAACTGCCCACTTGGCAGTACATCAAGTGTATCATATGCCAAGTACGCCCCCTATTGACGTCAAT
GACGGTAAATGGCCCGCCTGGCATTATGCCCAGTACATGACCTTATGGGACTTTCCTACTTGGCAGTACA
TCTACGTATTAGTCATCGCTATTACCATGGTGATGCGGTTTTGGCAGTACATCAATGGGCGTGGATAGCG
GTTTGACTCACGGGGATTTCCAAGTCTCCACCCCATTGACGTCAATGGGAGTTTGTTTTGGCACCAAAAT
CAACGGGACTTTCCAAAATGTCGTAACAACTCCGCCCCATTGACGCAAATGGGCGGTAGGCGTGTACGGT
GGGAGGTCTATATAAGC
Features (pLannotate 1.2.2; 21 found; start..end, strand, type, name):
     48..66      +  promoter       T7 promoter: promoter for bacteriophage T7 RNA polymerase
    143..3946    +  CDS            cas9: CAS9_NEIMA - Experimental evidence at protein level: Swiss-Prot protein existence level 1. CRISPR (clustered regularly interspaced short palindromic repeat) is an adaptive immune system that provides protection against mobile genetic elements (viruses, transposable elements and conjugative plasmids). CRISPR clusters contain spacers, sequences complementary to antecedent mobile elements, and target invading nucleic acids. CRISPR clusters are transcribed and processed into CRISPR RNA (crRNA). In type II CRISPR systems correct processing of pre-crRNA requires a trans- encoded small RNA (tracrRNA)
   4058..4282    +  polyA_signal   bGH poly(A) signal: bovine growth hormone polyadenylation signal
   4286..4307    +  promoter       SV40 promoter (fragment): SV40 enhancer and early promoter
   4312..4328    +  misc_feature   MCS (fragment): pBluescript multiple cloning site
   4377..4393    -  protein_bind   lac operator: The lac repressor binds to the lac operator to inhibit transcription in E. coli. This inhibition can be relieved by adding lactose or isopropyl-β-D-thiogalactopyranoside (IPTG). lac repressor encoded by lacI
   4401..4431    -  promoter       lac promoter: promoter for the E. coli lac operon
   4446..4467    -  protein_bind   CAP binding site: CAP binding activates transcription in the presence of cAMP. E. coli catabolite activator protein
   4480..4572    -  CDS            lacI (fragment): lac repressor; lacI; The lac repressor binds to the lac operator to inhibit transcription in E. coli. This inhibition can be relieved by adding lactose or isopropyl-β-D-thiogalactopyranoside (IPTG).
   4584..4705    -  polyA_signal   SV40 poly(A) signal: SV40 polyadenylation signal
   4700..4825    -  CDS            ble (fragment): BLE_KLEPN - Experimental evidence at protein level: Swiss-Prot protein existence level 1. Binding protein with a strong affinity to the bleomycin family of antibiotics. Binds to CL990; an antimitotic-antibiotic compound. From Klebsiella pneumoniae.
   4835..4862    -  CDS            BleoR (fragment): antibiotic-binding protein; Sh ble from Streptoalloteichus hindustanus; confers resistance to bleomycin, phleomycin, and Zeocin™
   4863..5261    -  CDS            BSD: blasticidin S deaminase; Aspergillus terreus BSD; confers resistance to blasticidin
   5280..5327    -  promoter       EM7 promoter: synthetic bacterial promoter&nbsp
   5375..5704    -  promoter       SV40 promoter: SV40 enhancer and early promoter
   6088..6676    -  rep_origin     ori: high-copy-number ColE1/pMB1/pBR322/pUC origin of replication
   6847..7707    -  CDS            AmpR: β-lactamase; bla; confers resistance to ampicillin, carbenicillin, and related antibiotics
   7708..7812    -  promoter       AmpR promoter: bla
   7883..7927    -  misc_feature   bom (fragment): basis of mobility region from pBR322
   8260..8639    +  enhancer       CMV enhancer: human cytomegalovirus immediate early enhancer
   8640..6       +  promoter       CMV promoter (across the origin): human cytomegalovirus (CMV) immediate early promoter
