[The description below was written by a language model from this plasmid's Addgene catalogue record and pLannotate feature annotations shown in this document.]
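Description:
pEJS2706-CMV-Nme2-ABE8e-i8-L10-E932R is a mammalian expression plasmid for a compact adenine base editor built on Nme2Cas9 from Neisseria meningitidis. The backbone is recorded as pCMV with Tol2, although the automated feature table does not annotate any Tol2 transposon arms, so their position and integrity cannot be confirmed from the annotation. In E. coli the plasmid is maintained at high copy through a ColE1/pUC-type origin and selected with ampicillin via the β-lactamase gene.

The payload is driven by the CMV immediate-early enhancer and promoter, which span the sequence origin. A T7 promoter lies just upstream of the coding region, and the transcript is terminated by the bovine growth hormone polyadenylation signal. The single long open reading frame is annotated only as Cas9. According to the catalogue entry it encodes a "domain-inlaid" editor, in which the ABE8e deaminase is inserted within the Cas9 polypeptide at the site designated i8, using the linker called L10, rather than being fused to a terminus. The Cas9 carries D16A, which makes it a nickase, and E932R, an engineered substitution from the depositors' work on enhanced Nme2Cas9 nucleases and base editors.

A separate cassette on the opposite strand places the blasticidin S deaminase gene under tandem SV40 and EM7 promoters with an SV40 polyadenylation signal, allowing blasticidin selection of transfected mammalian cells. Short bleomycin-resistance, lac and lacI fragments appear to be backbone remnants. No guide RNA cassette is annotated, so the guide presumably has to be supplied separately. The construct is intended for A-to-G base editing in mammalian cells.
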