Addgene plasmid #228727: pEJS2706-CMV-Nme2-ABE8e-i8-L10-E932R
Purpose: Expresses domain inlaid Nme2 nCas9 (D16A)-i8-ABE8e base editor with linker-10 and E932R mutation in mammalian cells
Depositing lab: Erik Sontheimer. Publication: Rational Design of Enhanced Nme2Cas9 and Nme2(Smu)Cas9 Nucleases and Base Editors. Bamidele N, Ansodaria A, Chen Z, Cheng H, Panwala R, Jazbec E, Sontheimer EJ. bioRxiv [Preprint]. 2024 Nov 7:2024.10.30.620986. doi: 10.1101/2024.10.30.620986. PubMed 39554198.
Backbone
  Vector backbone: pCMV with Tol2
  Vector type: Mammalian Expression, CRISPR
  Selectable markers: Blasticidin
Growth in bacteria
  Bacterial resistance: Ampicillin, 100 μg/mL
  Growth temperature: 37°C
  Growth strain: DH5alpha
  Copy number: High Copy
Gene/Insert
  Gene/Insert name: Domain inlaid Nme2 nCas9 (D16A)-i8-L10-E932R
  Species: Neisseria meningitidis
  Mutation: Nme2-Cas9 D16A E932R
  Promoter: CMV
  Cloning method: Gibson Cloning
Terms and licenses: Academic/Nonprofit Terms; Industry Terms: Not Available to Industry
How to cite: pEJS2706-CMV-Nme2-ABE8e-i8-L10-E932R was a gift from Erik Sontheimer (Addgene plasmid # 228727 ; http://n2t.net/addgene:228727 ; RRID:Addgene_228727)
